Addgene plasmid #1925: pFastBac FPH
Depositing lab: Robert Kingston. Depositing organization: Massachusetts General Hospital. Publication: Reconstitution of a functional core polycomb repressive complex. Francis NJ, Saurin AJ, Shao Z, Kingston RE. Mol Cell 2001 Sep;8(3):545-56. 10.1016/S1097-2765(01)00316-1 PubMed 11583617.
Backbone
  Vector backbone: pFastBac
  Backbone manufacturer: Invitrogen
  Backbone size w/o insert (bp): 4775
  Vector type: Insect Expression
  Selectable markers: Gentamicin
Growth in bacteria
  Bacterial resistance: Ampicillin, 100 μg/mL
  Growth temperature: 37°C
  Growth strain: DH5alpha
  Copy number: High Copy
Gene/Insert
  Gene/Insert name: polyhomeotic (alt name: PH)
  Species: D. melanogaster (fly)
  Insert size (bp): 5200
  Entrez Gene: ph-d (a.k.a. Dmel_CG3895, CG3895, DROZFP, Dmel\CG3895, EG:BACN25G24.3, PH, PH-d, PHD, Ph, Ph-d, PhD, ph, ph-D, ph[D], ph[d], phd, phm); ph-p (a.k.a. Dmel_CG18412, CG18412, CG18414, Dmel\CG18412, EG:87B1.5, PH, PH-p, PHP, Ph, Ph-p, PhP, dPh, ph, ph-P, ph-proximal, ph[P], ph[p], phm, php)
  Tag / fusion protein: Flag (N terminal on insert)
  Cloning method: Restriction Enzyme; 5′ cloning site NotI (not destroyed); 3′ cloning site XbaI (not destroyed)
  Sequencing primers: 5′ Polyhedrin forward
Terms and licenses: Academic/Nonprofit Terms; Industry Terms: Not Available to Industry
Depositor comments: For baculoviral expression of PH with N-terminal flag epitope. (kingston #1323)
How to cite: pFastBac FPH was a gift from Robert Kingston (Addgene plasmid # 1925 ; http://n2t.net/addgene:1925 ; RRID:Addgene_1925)
