[The description below was written by a language model from this plasmid's Addgene catalogue record.]
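Description:
pFastBac FPH is an insect-cell expression construct built on the Invitrogen pFastBac backbone (about 4.8 kb without insert), a donor plasmid of the Bac-to-Bac type used to generate recombinant baculovirus. It is maintained in E. coli as a high-copy plasmid under ampicillin selection. The record also lists gentamicin as a selectable marker. In pFastBac vectors the gentamicin resistance gene generally lies within the transposable cassette, so it moves with the expression unit into a baculovirus shuttle genome (bacmid) and allows recombinants to be selected. No feature table is provided, so the exact arrangement of these elements in this plasmid cannot be confirmed from the record.

The payload is a roughly 5.2 kb insert encoding Drosophila melanogaster polyhomeotic (PH), cloned between NotI and XbaI sites, both of which are retained. It carries a Flag epitope at the N terminus of the protein. The gene annotation links the insert to both the ph-d (distal) and ph-p (proximal) loci, and the record does not specify which of the two the cDNA represents. The promoter is not stated explicitly. The listed polyhedrin forward sequencing primer is consistent with the strong, very late baculoviral polyhedrin promoter that normally drives expression in pFastBac vectors.

According to the depositor, the construct is intended for baculoviral expression of Flag-tagged PH. The Flag tag allows the protein, and any partners co-expressed with it, to be detected and affinity-purified from infected insect cells. The associated publication concerns the reconstitution of a functional core Polycomb repressive complex, which suggests the plasmid was used to produce recombinant PH as a component of that complex for biochemical study.
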