>Addgene plasmid #1925 | pFastBac FPH | addgene partial sequence | sequence record 16998 | 1925 with polyhedrin-F
AAAAAACCTATAAATATTCCGGATTATTCTTACCGTCCCACCATCGGGCGCGGATCCCGGTCCGAAGCGC
GCGGAATTCAAAGGCCTACGTCGACGAGCTCACTAGTCGCGGCCGCATAGGCCACTAGTGGATCTGGATC
GGGATGGACTACAAGGACGACGATGACAAAGGATCTATGGATCGTCGTGCATTGAAGTTTATGCAAAAAA
GAGCGGACACAGAAAGCGATACGACCACACCCGTGAGCACCACAGCATCCCAGGGGATTTCAGCATCAGC
GATTCTAGCAGGAGGCACTCTTCCCTTGAAGGACAACTCGAACATCCGCGAGAAGCCCCTCCACCATAAC
TACAACCACAATAACAACAACAGCTCCCAGCACTCACACTCGCACCAGCAGCAGCAACAACAGCAGGTGG
GTGGCAAGCAGCTCGAGCGGCCACTAAAGTGCCTGGAAACGCTCGCCCAGAAGGCGGGAATCACCTTCGA
CGAGAAATACGATGTGGCCAGCCCCCCGCATCCCGGCATTGCCCAGCAGCAGGCGACTTCAGGAACAGGC
CCAGCAACGGGATCAGGCTCAGTCACCCCCACAAGCCATCGGCACGGAACTCCGCCCACGGGCCGCAGGC
AAACCCACACCCCCAGCACTCCGAACAGGCCCAGTGCTCCCAGCACACCCCACACTAACTGCAA
